Addgene plasmid #146788: pT7-EGFP-C1-HsXRN1_1174-1706_K
Purpose: Mammalian Expression of HsXRN1_1174-1706
Depositing lab: Elisa Izaurralde. Depositing organization: Max Planck Institute for Developmental Biology. Publication: A direct interaction between DCP1 and XRN1 couples mRNA decapping to 5' exonucleolytic degradation. Braun JE, Truffault V, Boland A, Huntzinger E, Chang CT, Haas G, Weichenrieder O, Coles M, Izaurralde E. Nat Struct Mol Biol. 2012 Dec;19(12):1324-31. doi: 10.1038/nsmb.2413. Epub 2012 Nov 11. PubMed 23142987.
Backbone
  Vector backbone: Unknown
  Vector type: Mammalian Expression
Growth in bacteria
  Bacterial resistance: Kanamycin, 50 μg/mL
  Growth temperature: 37°C
  Growth strain: DH5alpha
  Copy number: High Copy
Gene/Insert
  Gene/Insert name: HsXRN1_1174-1706
  Species: H. sapiens (human)
  Entrez Gene: XRN1 (a.k.a. SEP1)
  Cloning method: Unknown
Terms and licenses: Academic/Nonprofit Terms; Industry Terms: Not Available to Industry
Depositor comments: sequence given by NCBI: NM_019001.3 Plasmids from this collection were made available to the research community and donated after the lab closed. Please note that the sequence provided by the depositing laboratory may be theoretical/predicted or based on Sanger sequencing results. There may be discrepancies between sequencing results obtained by Addgene and the depositor sequence. If an Addgene verified sequence is not available, please contact before placing your order to request that our lab fully sequence the plasmid.
How to cite: pT7-EGFP-C1-HsXRN1_1174-1706_K was a gift from Elisa Izaurralde (Addgene plasmid # 146788 ; http://n2t.net/addgene:146788 ; RRID:Addgene_146788)
