[The description below was written by a language model from this plasmid's Addgene catalogue record and pLannotate feature annotations shown in this document.]
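Description:
pT7-EGFP-C1-HsXRN1_1174-1706_K is a 6,373 nt mammalian expression plasmid that produces a C-terminal fragment of human XRN1 (residues 1174–1706, based on the NCBI reference transcript cited by the depositor) fused to the C-terminus of EGFP. The catalogue lists the backbone as unknown, but the name and the annotated features match an EGFP-C1-type architecture. The CMV immediate-early enhancer and promoter drive the EGFP coding sequence, which is followed by a short remnant of the multiple cloning site and then the XRN1 fragment, with an SV40 polyadenylation signal terminating the transcript. A bacteriophage T7 promoter sits between the CMV promoter and EGFP, which would also allow the fusion to be transcribed by T7 RNA polymerase, for example in vitro.

The plasmid replicates in E. coli from a high-copy ColE1/pUC-type origin and also carries an f1 origin for single-stranded DNA production. Selection relies on a single Tn5 NeoR/KanR gene placed behind tandem bacterial (bla) and SV40 early promoters and ending in an HSV TK polyadenylation signal, so it confers kanamycin resistance in bacteria and can provide G418 resistance in mammalian cells. Several short fragment annotations (HIV-1 LTR, SV40 large T antigen, ble, bGH poly(A)) are most likely incidental sequence matches or vector remnants rather than functional elements.

XRN1 is the major cytoplasmic 5'-3' exoribonuclease of mRNA decay. This construct comes from work on a direct DCP1–XRN1 interaction that couples decapping to 5' exonucleolytic degradation. The record gives only mammalian expression as the purpose. A GFP-tagged XRN1 C-terminal fragment would suit localisation or interaction studies in human cells, but this is not stated.
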