Features (pLannotate 1.2.2; 17 found; start..end, strand, type, name):
     61..364     +  enhancer       CMV enhancer: human cytomegalovirus immediate early enhancer
    365..568     +  promoter       CMV promoter: human cytomegalovirus (CMV) immediate early promoter
    564..597     +  LTR            5' LTR (truncated) (fragment): truncated 5' long terminal repeat (LTR) from HIV-1
    613..631     +  promoter       T7 promoter: promoter for bacteriophage T7 RNA polymerase
    665..1381    +  CDS            EGFP: EGFP is a basic (constitutively fluorescent) green fluorescent protein published in 1996, derived from Aequorea victoria. It is reported to be a rapidly-maturing weak dimer with moderate acid sensitivity.
   1382..1426    +  misc_feature   MCS (fragment): multiple cloning site
   1430..3028    +  CDS            XRN1 (fragment): XRN1_HUMAN - Also known as SEP1. Experimental evidence at protein level: Swiss-Prot protein existence level 1. Major 5'-3' exoribonuclease involved in mRNA decay. Required for the 5'-3'-processing of the G4 tetraplex-containing DNA and RNA substrates. The kinetic of hydrolysis is faster for G4 RNA tetraplex than for G4 DNA tetraplex and monomeric RNA tetraplex. Binds to RNA and DNA (By similarity). Plays a role in replication-dependent histone mRNA degradation. May act as a tumor suppressor protein in osteogenic sarcoma (OGS). From Homo sapiens (Human).
   3054..3138    +  CDS            large T antigen (fragment): large T antigen from SV40 (simian virus 40)
   3161..3282    +  polyA_signal   SV40 poly(A) signal: SV40 polyadenylation signal
   3316..3744    -  rep_origin     f1 ori (sequence partly withheld): f1 bacteriophage origin of replication; arrow indicates direction of (+) strand synthesis
   3771..3875    +  promoter       AmpR promoter: bla
   3877..4234    +  promoter       SV40 promoter: SV40 enhancer and early promoter
   4269..5063    +  CDS            NeoR/KanR: aminoglycoside phosphotransferase from Tn5; aph(3')-II (or nptII); confers resistance to neomycin, kanamycin, and G418 (Geneticin®)
   5084..5236    +  CDS            ble (fragment): BLE_KLEPN - Experimental evidence at protein level: Swiss-Prot protein existence level 1. Binding protein with a strong affinity to the bleomycin family of antibiotics. Binds to CL990; an antimitotic-antibiotic compound. From Klebsiella pneumoniae.
   5295..5342    +  polyA_signal   HSV TK poly(A) signal: herpes simplex virus thymidine kinase polyadenylation signal (Cole and Stacy, 1985)
   5433..5449    -  polyA_signal   bGH poly(A) signal (fragment): bovine growth hormone polyadenylation signal
   5671..6259    +  rep_origin     ori: high-copy-number ColE1/pMB1/pBR322/pUC origin of replication
>Addgene plasmid #146788 | pT7-EGFP-C1-HsXRN1_1174-1706_K | addgene full sequence | sequence record 401023 | Addgene NGS Result
TAGTTATTAATAGTAATCAATTACGGGGTCATTAGTTCATAGCCCATATATGGAGTTCCGCGTTACATAA
CTTACGGTAAATGGCCCGCCTGGCTGACCGCCCAACGACCCCCGCCCATTGACGTCAATAATGACGTATG
TTCCCATAGTAACGCCAATAGGGACTTTCCATTGACGTCAATGGGTGGAGTATTTACGGTAAACTGCCCA
CTTGGCAGTACATCAAGTGTATCATATGCCAAGTACGCCCCCTATTGACGTCAATGACGGTAAATGGCCC
GCCTGGCATTATGCCCAGTACATGACCTTATGGGACTTTCCTACTTGGCAGTACATCTACGTATTAGTCA
TCGCTATTACCATGGTGATGCGGTTTTGGCAGTACATCAATGGGCGTGGATAGCGGTTTGACTCACGGGG
ATTTCCAAGTCTCCACCCCATTGACGTCAATGGGAGTTTGTTTTGGCACCAAAATCAACGGGACTTTCCA
AAATGTCGTAACAACTCCGCCCCATTGACGCAAATGGGCGGTAGGCGTGTACGGTGGGAGGTCTATATAA
GCAGAGCTCTCTGGCTAACTAGAGAACCCACTGCTTACTGGCTTATCGAAATTAATACGACTCACTATAG
GGAGACCCAAGCTCTAGCGCTACCGGTCGCCACCATGGTGAGCAAGGGCGAGGAGCTGTTCACCGGGGTG
GTGCCCATCCTGGTCGAGCTGGACGGCGACGTAAACGGCCACAAGTTCAGCGTGTCCGGCGAGGGCGAGG
GCGATGCCACCTACGGCAAGCTGACCCTGAAGTTCATCTGCACCACCGGCAAGCTGCCCGTGCCCTGGCC
CACCCTCGTGACCACCCTGACCTACGGCGTGCAGTGCTTCAGCCGCTACCCCGACCACATGAAGCAGCAC
GACTTCTTCAAGTCCGCCATGCCCGAAGGCTACGTCCAGGAGCGCACCATCTTCTTCAAGGACGACGGCA
ACTACAAGACCCGCGCCGAGGTGAAGTTCGAGGGCGACACCCTGGTGAACCGCATCGAGCTGAAGGGCAT
CGACTTCAAGGAGGACGGCAACATCCTGGGGCACAAGCTGGAGTACAACTACAACAGCCACAACGTCTAT
ATCATGGCCGACAAGCAGAAGAACGGCATCAAGGTGAACTTCAAGATCCGCCACAACATCGAGGACGGCA
GCGTGCAGCTCGCCGACCACTACCAGCAGAACACCCCCATCGGCGACGGCCCCGTGCTGCTGCCCGACAA
CCACTACCTGAGCACCCAGTCCGCCCTGAGCAAAGACCCCAACGAGAAGCGCGATCACATGGTCCTGCTG
GAGTTCGTGACCGCCGCCGGGATCACTCTCGGCATGGACGAGCTGTACAAGTCCGGACTCAGATCTCGAG
CTCAAGCTTCGAATTCTGCAGTCGACATGCATGGGAGTCGCTCTGAAACTGGAAATCAGAAGTTGACAGC
CATCGTAAAACCACAACCAGCTGTACATCAACATAGCTCAAGTTCATCAGTTTCCTCTGGGCATTTGGGA
GCCCTCAACCATTCCCCTCAATCACTTTTTGTTCCTACTCAAGTACCTACTAAAGATGATGATGAATTCT
GCAACATTTGGCAGTCCTTACAGGGATCTGGAAAGATGCAATACTTTCAGCCAACTATACAAGAGAAGGG
TGCAGTTCTACCTCAAGAAATAAGCCAAGTAAATCAACATCATAAATCTGGCTTTAATGACAACAGTGTT
AAATATCAGCAAAGAAAACATGACCCTCACAGAAAATTTAAAGAAGAGTGTAAGAGTCCTAAAGCTGAGT
GTTGGTCCCAAAAAATGTCCAATAAGCAGCCTAACTCTGGAATTGAGAACTTTTTAGCATCTTTGAATAT
CTCCAAAGAAAATGAAGTACAGTCATCTCATCATGGGGAGCCTCCAAGTGAAGAGCATTTGTCACCACAG
TCATTTGCCATGGGAACACGGATGCTTAAAGAAATTCTAAAAATTGATGGCTCTAACACTGTGGACCATA
AGAATGAAATCAAACAGATTGCTAATGAAATCCCTGTTTCCTCTAACAGAAGAGATGAATATGGATTACC
CTCTCAGCCTAAACAAAATAAGAAATTAGCATCTTATATGAACAAGCCTCACAGTGCTAATGAGTACCAT
AATGTTCAGTCTATGGACAATATGTGTTGGCCTGCCCCCAGCCAGATCCCTCCTGTATCCACACCAGTAA
CTGAACTTTCTCGAATTTGTTCCCTTGTTGGAATGCCACAACCTGATTTCTCCTTTCTTAGGATGCCACA
GACAATGACCGTTTGCCAAGTAAAATTATCTAATGGCTTACTGGTACATGGGCCACAGTGCCACTCTGAA
AATGAAGCCAAAGAGAAAGCTGCACTTTTTGCTTTACAACAGTTGGGCTCCTTAGGCATGAATTTCCCTT
TGCCTTCACAAGTATTTGCAAATTATCCTTCAGCTGTACCACCTGGAACCATTCCTCCAGCCTTTCCCCC
ACCTACTGGCTGGGATCACTATGGAAGCAACTATGCATTGGGGGCAGCTAATATAATGCCTTCGTCGTCT
CATCTCTTTGGCTCAATGCCATGGGGACCATCGGTGCCAGTTCCTGGGAAGCCCTTCCATCATACTTTAT
ATTCTGGGACCATGCCCATGGCTGGGGGAATACCAGGGGGTGTGCACAATCAGTTTATACCTCTGCAGGT
TACTAAAAAAAGGGTTGCAAACAAAAAGAACTTTGAGAATAAGGAAGCCCAGAGTTCTCAAGCCACTCCA
GTTCAGACTAGCCAGCCAGATTCTTCCAACATTGTCAAAGTAAGTCCACGGGAGAGCTCATCAGCTTCTT
TGAAGTCCTCTCCGATTGCTCAACCTGCATCTTCTTTTCAAGTTGAAACTGCCTCTCAAGGCCATAGTAT
ATCTCACCATAAGTCAACACCAATCTCTTCTTCAAGAAGAAAATCAAGAAAACTGGCTGTTAATTTTGGT
GTTTCTAAACCTTCTGAGTAAGGATCCACCGGATCTAGATAACTGATCATAATCAGCCATACCACATTTG
TAGAGGTTTTACTTGCTTTAAAAAACCTCCCACACCTCCCCCTGAACCTGAAACATAAAATGAATGCAAT
TGTTGTTGTTAACTTGTTTATTGCAGCTTATAATGGTTACAAATAAAGCAATAGCATCACAAATTTCACA
AATAAAGCATTTTTTTCACTGCATTCTAGTTGTGGTTTGTCCAAACTCATCAATGTATCTTAACGCGTAA
ATTGTAAGCGTTAATATTTTGTTAAAATTCGCGTTAAATTTTTGTTAAATCAGCTCATTTTTTAACCAAT
AGGCCGAAATCGGCAAAATCCCTTATAAATCAAAAGAATAGACCGAGATAGGGT
[37 nt withheld, positions 3415-3451]
AAAGAACGTGGACTCCAACGTCAAAGG
[49 nt withheld, positions 3479-3527]
T
[91 nt withheld, positions 3529-3619]
G
[124 nt withheld, positions 3621-3744]
CAGGTGGCACTTTTCGGGGAAATGTGCGCGGAACCCCTATTTGTTTATTTTTCTAAATACATTCAAATAT
GTATCCGCTCATGAGACAATAACCCTGATAAATGCTTCAATAATATTGAAAAAGGAAGAGTCCTGAGGCG
GAAAGAACCAGCTGTGGAATGTGTGTCAGTTAGGGTGTGGAAAGTCCCCAGGCTCCCCAGCAGGCAGAAG
TATGCAAAGCATGCATCTCAATTAGTCAGCAACCAGGTGTGGAAAGTCCCCAGGCTCCCCAGCAGGCAGA
AGTATGCAAAGCATGCATCTCAATTAGTCAGCAACCATAGTCCCGCCCCTAACTCCGCCCATCCCGCCCC
TAACTCCGCCCAGTTCCGCCCATTCTCCGCCCCATGGCTGACTAATTTTTTTTATTTATGCAGAGGCCGA
GGCCGCCTCGGCCTCTGAGCTATTCCAGAAGTAGTGAGGAGGCTTTTTTGGAGGCCTAGGCTTTTGCAAA
GATCGATCAAGAGACAGGATGAGGATCGTTTCGCATGATTGAACAAGATGGATTGCACGCAGGTTCTCCG
GCCGCTTGGGTGGAGAGGCTATTCGGCTATGACTGGGCACAACAGACAATCGGCTGCTCTGATGCCGCCG
TGTTCCGGCTGTCAGCGCAGGGGCGCCCGGTTCTTTTTGTCAAGACCGACCTGTCCGGTGCCCTGAATGA
ACTGCAAGACGAGGCAGCGCGGCTATCGTGGCTGGCCACGACGGGCGTTCCTTGCGCAGCTGTGCTCGAC
GTTGTCACTGAAGCGGGAAGGGACTGGCTGCTATTGGGCGAAGTGCCGGGGCAGGATCTCCTGTCATCTC
ACCTTGCTCCTGCCGAGAAAGTATCCATCATGGCTGATGCAATGCGGCGGCTGCATACGCTTGATCCGGC
TACCTGCCCATTCGACCACCAAGCGAAACATCGCATCGAGCGAGCACGTACTCGGATGGAAGCCGGTCTT
GTCGATCAGGATGATCTGGACGAAGAGCATCAGGGGCTCGCGCCAGCCGAACTGTTCGCCAGGCTCAAGG
CGAGCATGCCCGACGGCGAGGATCTCGTCGTGACCCATGGCGATGCCTGCTTGCCGAATATCATGGTGGA
AAATGGCCGCTTTTCTGGATTCATCGACTGTGGCCGGCTGGGTGTGGCGGACCGCTATCAGGACATAGCG
TTGGCTACCCGTGATATTGCTGAAGAGCTTGGCGGCGAATGGGCTGACCGCTTCCTCGTGCTTTACGGTA
TCGCCGCTCCCGATTCGCAGCGCATCGCCTTCTATCGCCTTCTTGACGAGTTCTTCTGAGCGGGACTCTG
GGGTTCGAAATGACCGACCAAGCGACGCCCAACCTGCCATCACGAGATTTCGATTCCACCGCCGCCTTCT
ATGAAAGGTTGGGCTTCGGAATCGTTTTCCGGGACGCCGGCTGGATGATCCTCCAGCGCGGGGATCTCAT
GCTGGAGTTCTTCGCCCACCCTAGGGGGAGGCTAACTGAAACACGGAAGGAGACAATACCGGAAGGAACC
CGCGCTATGACGGCAATAAAAAGACAGAATAAAACGCACGGTGTTGGGTCGTTTGTTCATAAACGCGGGG
TTCGGTCCCAGGGCTGGCACTCTGTCGATACCCCACCGAGACCCCATTGGGGCCAATACGCCCGCGTTTC
TTCCTTTTCCCCACCCCACCCCCCAAGTTCGGGTGAAGGCCCAGGGCTCGCAGCCAACGTCGGGGCGGCA
GGCCCTGCCATAGCCTCAGGTTACTCATATATACTTTAGATTGATTTAAAACTTCATTTTTAATTTAAAA
GGATCTAGGTGAAGATCCTTTTTGATAATCTCATGACCAAAATCCCTTAACGTGAGTTTTCGTTCCACTG
AGCGTCAGACCCCGTAGAAAAGATCAAAGGATCTTCTTGAGATCCTTTTTTTCTGCGCGTAATCTGCTGC
TTGCAAACAAAAAAACCACCGCTACCAGCGGTGGTTTGTTTGCCGGATCAAGAGCTACCAACTCTTTTTC
CGAAGGTAACTGGCTTCAGCAGAGCGCAGATACCAAATACTGTTCTTCTAGTGTAGCCGTAGTTAGGCCA
CCACTTCAAGAACTCTGTAGCACCGCCTACATACCTCGCTCTGCTAATCCTGTTACCAGTGGCTGCTGCC
AGTGGCGATAAGTCGTGTCTTACCGGGTTGGACTCAAGACGATAGTTACCGGATAAGGCGCAGCGGTCGG
GCTGAACGGGGGGTTCGTGCACACAGCCCAGCTTGGAGCGAACGACCTACACCGAACTGAGATACCTACA
GCGTGAGCTATGAGAAAGCGCCACGCTTCCCGAAGGGAGAAAGGCGGACAGGTATCCGGTAAGCGGCAGG
GTCGGAACAGGAGAGCGCACGAGGGAGCTTCCAGGGGGAAACGCCTGGTATCTTTATAGTCCTGTCGGGT
TTCGCCACCTCTGACTTGAGCGTCGATTTTTGTGATGCTCGTCAGGGGGGCGGAGCCTATGGAAAAACGC
CAGCAACGCGGCCTTTTTACGGTTCCTGGCCTTTTGCTGGCCTTTTGCTCACATGTTCTTTCCTGCGTTA
TCCCCTGATTCTGTGGATAACCGTATTACCGCCATGCAT
